>Addgene plasmid #96919 | pXPR_123 | addgene full sequence | sequence record 199012 | Addgene NGS Result
TCTGTTGTTTGCCCCTCCCCCGTGCCTTCCTTGACCCTGGAAGGTGCCACTCCCACTGTCCTTTCCTAAT
AAAATGAGGAAATTGCATCGCATTGTCTGAGTAGGTGTCATTCTATTCTGGGGGGTGGGGTGGGGCAGGA
CAGCAAGGGGGAGGATTGGGAAGACAATAGCAGGCATGCTGGGGATGCGGTGGGCTCTATGGCTTCTGAG
GCGGAAAGAACCAGCTGGGGCTCTAGGGGGTATCCCC
[124 nt withheld, positions 248-371]
C
[91 nt withheld, positions 373-463]
A
[49 nt withheld, positions 465-513]
CCTTTGACGTTGGAGTCCACGTTCTTT
[37 nt withheld, positions 541-577]
ACCCTATCTCGGTCTATTCTTTTGATTTATAAGGGATTTTGCCGATTTCGGCCTATTGGTTAAAAAATGA
GCTGATTTAACAAAAATTTAACGCGAATTAATTCTGTGGAATGTGTGTCAGTTAGGGTGTGGAAAGTCCC
CAGGCTCCCCAGCAGGCAGAAGTATGCAAAGCATGCATCTCAATTAGTCAGCAACCAGGTGTGGAAAGTC
CCCAGGCTCCCCAGCAGGCAGAAGTATGCAAAGCATGCATCTCAATTAGTCAGCAACCATAGTCCCGCCC
CTAACTCCGCCCATCCCGCCCCTAACTCCGCCCAGTTCCGCCCATTCTCCGCCCCATGGCTGACTAATTT
TTTTTATTTATGCAGAGGCCGAGGCCGCCTCTGCCTCTGAGCTATTCCAGAAGTAGTGAGGAGGCTTTTT
TGGAGGCCTAGGCTTTTGCAAAAAGCTCCCGGGAGCTTGTATATCCATTTTCGGATCTGATCAGCACGTG
TTGACAATTAATCATCGGCATAGTATATCGGCATAGTATAATACGACAAGGTGAGGAACTAAACCATGGC
CAAGTTGACCAGTGCCGTTCCGGTGCTCACCGCGCGCGACGTCGCCGGAGCGGTCGAGTTCTGGACCGAC
CGGCTCGGGTTCTCCCGGGACTTCGTGGAGGACGACTTCGCCGGTGTGGTCCGGGACGACGTGACCCTGT
TCATCAGCGCGGTCCAGGACCAGGTGGTGCCGGACAACACCCTGGCCTGGGTGTGGGTGCGCGGCCTGGA
CGAGCTGTACGCCGAGTGGTCGGAGGTCGTGTCCACGAACTTCCGGGACGCCTCCGGGCCGGCCATGACC
GAGATCGGCGAGCAGCCGTGGGGGCGGGAGTTCGCCCTGCGCGACCCGGCCGGCAACTGCGTGCACTTCG
TGGCCGAGGAGCAGGACTGACACGTGCTACGAGATTTCGATTCCACCGCCGCCTTCTATGAAAGGTTGGG
CTTCGGAATCGTTTTCCGGGACGCCGGCTGGATGATCCTCCAGCGCGGGGATCTCATGCTGGAGTTCTTC
GCCCACCCCAACTTGTTTATTGCAGCTTATAATGGTTACAAATAAAGCAATAGCATCACAAATTTCACAA
ATAAAGCATTTTTTTCACTGCATTCTAGTTGTGGTTTGTCCAAACTCATCAATGTATCTTATCATGTCTG
TATACCGTCGACCTCTAGCTAGAGCTTGGCGTAATCATGGTCATAGCTGTTTCCTGTGTGAAATTGTTAT
CCGCTCACAATTCCACACAACATACGAGCCGGAAGCATAAAGTGTAAAGCCTGGGGTGCCTAATGAGTGA
GCTAACTCACATTAATTGCGTTGCGCTCACTGCCCGCTTTCCAGTCGGGAAACCTGTCGTGCCAGCTGCA
TTAATGAATCGGCCAACGCGCGGGGAGAGGCGGTTTGCGTATTGGGCGCTCTTCCGCTTCCTCGCTCACT
GACTCGCTGCGCTCGGTCGTTCGGCTGCGGCGAGCGGTATCAGCTCACTCAAAGGCGGTAATACGGTTAT
CCACAGAATCAGGGGATAACGCAGGAAAGAACATGTGAGCAAAAGGCCAGCAAAAGGCCAGGAACCGTAA
AAAGGCCGCGTTGCTGGCGTTTTTCCATAGGCTCCGCCCCCCTGACGAGCATCACAAAAATCGACGCTCA
AGTCAGAGGTGGCGAAACCCGACAGGACTATAAAGATACCAGGCGTTTCCCCCTGGAAGCTCCCTCGTGC
GCTCTCCTGTTCCGACCCTGCCGCTTACCGGATACCTGTCCGCCTTTCTCCCTTCGGGAAGCGTGGCGCT
TTCTCATAGCTCACGCTGTAGGTATCTCAGTTCGGTGTAGGTCGTTCGCTCCAAGCTGGGCTGTGTGCAC
GAACCCCCCGTTCAGCCCGACCGCTGCGCCTTATCCGGTAACTATCGTCTTGAGTCCAACCCGGTAAGAC
ACGACTTATCGCCACTGGCAGCAGCCACTGGTAACAGGATTAGCAGAGCGAGGTATGTAGGCGGTGCTAC
AGAGTTCTTGAAGTGGTGGCCTAACTACGGCTACACTAGAAGAACAGTATTTGGTATCTGCGCTCTGCTG
AAGCCAGTTACCTTCGGAAAAAGAGTTGGTAGCTCTTGATCCGGCAAACAAACCACCGCTGGTAGCGGTG
GTTTTTTTGTTTGCAAGCAGCAGATTACGCGCAGAAAAAAAGGATCTCAAGAAGATCCTTTGATCTTTTC
TACGGGGTCTGACGCTCAGTGGAACGAAAACTCACGTTAAGGGATTTTGGTCATGAGATTATCAAAAAGG
ATCTTCACCTAGATCCTTTTAAATTAAAAATGAAGTTTTAAATCAATCTAAAGTATATATGAGTAAACTT
GGTCTGACAGTTACCAATGCTTAATCAGTGAGGCACCTATCTCAGCGATCTGTCTATTTCGTTCATCCAT
AGTTGCCTGACTCCCCGTCGTGTAGATAACTACGATACGGGAGGGCTTACCATCTGGCCCCAGTGCTGCA
ATGATACCGCGAGACCCACGCTCACCGGCTCCAGATTTATCAGCAATAAACCAGCCAGCCGGAAGGGCCG
AGCGCAGAAGTGGTCCTGCAACTTTATCCGCCTCCATCCAGTCTATTAATTGTTGCCGGGAAGCTAGAGT
AAGTAGTTCGCCAGTTAATAGTTTGCGCAACGTTGTTGCCATTGCTACAGGCATCGTGGTGTCACGCTCG
TCGTTTGGTATGGCTTCATTCAGCTCCGGTTCCCAACGATCAAGGCGAGTTACATGATCCCCCATGTTGT
GCAAAAAAGCGGTTAGCTCCTTCGGTCCTCCGATCGTTGTCAGAAGTAAGTTGGCCGCAGTGTTATCACT
CATGGTTATGGCAGCACTGCATAATTCTCTTACTGTCATGCCATCCGTAAGATGCTTTTCTGTGACTGGT
GAGTACTCAACCAAGTCATTCTGAGAATAGTGTATGCGGCGACCGAGTTGCTCTTGCCCGGCGTCAATAC
GGGATAATACCGCGCCACATAGCAGAACTTTAAAAGTGCTCATCATTGGAAAACGTTCTTCGGGGCGAAA
ACTCTCAAGGATCTTACCGCTGTTGAGATCCAGTTCGATGTAACCCACTCGTGCACCCAACTGATCTTCA
GCATCTTTTACTTTCACCAGCGTTTCTGGGTGAGCAAAAACAGGAAGGCAAAATGCCGCAAAAAAGGGAA
TAAGGGCGACACGGAAATGTTGAATACTCATACTCTTCCTTTTTCAATATTATTGAAGCATTTATCAGGG
TTATTGTCTCATGAGCGGATACATATTTGAATGTATTTAGAAAAATAAACAAATAGGGGTTCCGCGCACA
TTTCCCCGAAAAGTGCCACCTGACGTCGACGGATCGGGAGATCTCCCGATCCCCTATGGTGCACTCTCAG
TACAATCTGCTCTGATGCCGCATAGTTAAGCCAGTATCTGCTCCCTGCTTGTGTGTTGGAGGTCGCTGAG
TAGTGCGCGAGCAAAATTTAAGCTACAACAAGGCAAGGCTTGACCGACAATTGCATGAAGAATCTGCTTA
GGGTTAGGCGTTTTGCGCTGCTTCGCGATGTACGGGCCAGATATACGCGTTGACATTGATTATTGACTAG
TTATTAATAGTAATCAATTACGGGGTCATTAGTTCATAGCCCATATATGGAGTTCCGCGTTACATAACTT
ACGGTAAATGGCCCGCCTGGCTGACCGCCCAACGACCCCCGCCCATTGACGTCAATAATGACGTATGTTC
CCATAGTAACGCCAATAGGGACTTTCCATTGACGTCAATGGGTGGAGTATTTACGGTAAACTGCCCACTT
GGCAGTACATCAAGTGTATCATATGCCAAGTACGCCCCCTATTGACGTCAATGACGGTAAATGGCCCGCC
TGGCATTATGCCCAGTACATGACCTTATGGGACTTTCCTACTTGGCAGTACATCTACGTATTAGTCATCG
CTATTACCATGGTGATGCGGTTTTGGCAGTACATCAATGGGCGTGGATAGCGGTTTGACTCACGGGGATT
TCCAAGTCTCCACCCCATTGACGTCAATGGGAGTTTGTTTTGGCACCAAAATCAACGGGACTTTCCAAAA
TGTCGTAACAACTCCGCCCCATTGACGCAAATGGGCGGTAGGCGTGTACGGTGGGAGGTCTATATAAGCA
GCGCGTTTTGCCTGTACTGGGTCTCTCTGGTTAGACCAGATCTGAGCCTGGGAGCTCTCTGGCTAACTAG
GGAACCCACTGCTTAAGCCTCAATAAAGCTTGCCTTGAGTGCTTCAAGTAGTGTGTGCCCGTCTGTTGTG
TGACTCTGGTAACTAGAGATCCCTCAGACCCTTTTAGTCAGTGTGGAAAATCTCTAGCAGTGGCGCCCGA
ACAGGGACTTGAAAGCGAAAGGGAAACCAGAGGAGCTCTCTCGACGCAGGACTCGGCTTGCTGAAGCGCG
CACGGCAAGAGGCGAGGGGCGGCGACTGGTGAGTACGCCAAAAATTTTGACTAGCGGAGGCTAGAAGGAG
AGAGATGGGTGCGAGAGCGTCAGTATTAAGCGGGGGAGAATTAGATCGCGATGGGAAAAAATTCGGTTAA
GGCCAGGGGGAAAGAAAAAATATAAATTAAAACATATAGTATGGGCAAGCAGGGAGCTAGAACGATTCGC
AGTTAATCCTGGCCTGTTAGAAACATCAGAAGGCTGTAGACAAATACTGGGACAGCTACAACCATCCCTT
CAGACAGGATCAGAAGAACTTAGATCATTATATAATACAGTAGCAACCCTCTATTGTGTGCATCAAAGGA
TAGAGATAAAAGACACCAAGGAAGCTTTAGACAAGATAGAGGAAGAGCAAAACAAAAGTAAGACCACCGC
ACAGCAAGCGGCCGCTGATCTTCAGACCTGGAGGAGGAGATATGAGGGACAATTGGAGAAGTGAATTATA
TAAATATAAAGTAGTAAAAATTGAACCATTAGGAGTAGCACCCACCAAGGCAAAGAGAAGAGTGGTGCAG
AGAGAAAAAAGAGCAGTGGGAATAGGAGCTTTGTTCCTTGGGTTCTTGGGAGCAGCAGGAAGCACTATGG
GCGCAGCGTCAATGACGCTGACGGTACAGGCCAGACAATTATTGTCTGGTATAGTGCAGCAGCAGAACAA
TTTGCTGAGGGCTATTGAGGCGCAACAGCATCTGTTGCAACTCACAGTCTGGGGCATCAAGCAGCTCCAG
GCAAGAATCCTGGCTGTGGAAAGATACCTAAAGGATCAACAGCTCCTGGGGATTTGGGGTTGCTCTGGAA
AACTCATTTGCACCACTGCTGTGCCTTGGAATGCTAGTTGGAGTAATAAATCTCTGGAACAGATTTGGAA
TCACACGACCTGGATGGAGTGGGACAGAGAAATTAACAATTACACAAGCTTAATACACTCCTTAATTGAA
GAATCGCAAAACCAGCAAGAAAAGAATGAACAAGAATTATTGGAATTAGATAAATGGGCAAGTTTGTGGA
ATTGGTTTAACATAACAAATTGGCTGTGGTATATAAAATTATTCATAATGATAGTAGGAGGCTTGGTAGG
TTTAAGAATAGTTTTTGCTGTACTTTCTATAGTGAATAGAGTTAGGCAGGGATATTCACCATTATCGTTT
CAGACCCACCTCCCAACCCCGAGGGGACCCGACAGGCCCGAAGGAATAGAAGAAGAAGGTGGAGAGAGAG
ACAGAGACAGATCCATTCGATTAGTGAACGGATCGGCACTGCGTGCGCCAATTCTGCAGACAAATGGCAG
TATTCATCCACAATTTTAAAAGAAAAGGGGGGATTGGGGGGTACAGTGCAGGGGAAAGAATAGTAGACAT
AATAGCAACAGACATACAAACTAAAGAATTACAAAAACAAATTACAAAAATTCAAAATTTTCGGGTTTAT
TACAGGGACAGCAGAGATCCAGTTTGGTTAATTAGCTAGCTGCAAAGATGGATAAAGTTTTAAACAGAGA
GGAATCTTTGCAGCTAATGGACCTTCTAGGTCTTGAAAGGAGTGGGAATTGGCTCCGGTGCCCGTCAGTG
GGCAGAGCGCACATCGCCCACAGTCCCCGAGAAGTTGGGGGGAGGGGTCGGCAATTGAACCGGTGCCTAG
AGAAGGTGGCGCGGGGTAAACTGGGAAAGTGATGTCGTGTACTGGCTCCGCCTTTTTCCCGAGGGTGGGG
GAGAACCGTATATAAGTGCAGTAGTCGCCGTGAACGTTCTTTTTCGCAACGGGTTTGCCGCCAGAACACA
GGTAAGTGCCGTGTGTGGTTCCCGCGGGCCTGGCCTCTTTACGGGTTATGGCCCTTGCGTGCCTTGAATT
ACTTCCACCTGGCTGCAGTACGTGATTCTTGATCCCGAGCTTCGGGTTGGAAGTGGGTGGGAGAGTTCGA
GGCCTTGCGCTTAAGGAGCCCCTTCGCCTCGTGCTTGAGTTGAGGCCTGGCCTGGGCGCTGGGGCCGCCG
CGTGCGAATCTGGTGGCACCTTCGCGCCTGTCTCGCTGCTTTCGATAAGTCTCTAGCCATTTAAAATTTT
TGATGACCTGCTGCGACGCTTTTTTTCTGGCAAGATAGTCTTGTAAATGCGGGCCAAGATCTGCACACTG
GTATTTCGGTTTTTGGGGCCGCGGGCGGCGACGGGGCCCGTGCGTCCCAGCGCACATGTTCGGCGAGGCG
GGGCCTGCGAGCGCGGCCACCGAGAATCGGACGGGGGTAGTCTCAAGCTGGCCGGCCTGCTCTGGTGCCT
GGCCTCGCGCCGCCGTGTATCGCCCCGCCCTGGGCGGCAAGGCTGGCCCGGTCGGCACCAGTTGCGTGAG
CGGAAAGATGGCCGCTTCCCGGCCCTGCTGCAGGGAGCTCAAAATGGAGGACGCGGCGCTCGGGAGAGCG
GGCGGGTGAGTCACCCACACAAAGGAAAAGGGCCTTTCCGTCCTCAGCCGTCGCTTCATGTGACTCCACG
GAGTACCGGGCGCCGTCCAGGCACCTCGATTAGTTCTCGAGCTTTTGGAGTACGTCGTCTTTAGGTTGGG
GGGAGGGGTTTTATGCGATGGAGTTTCCCCACACTGAGTGGGTGGAGACTGAAGTTAGGCCAGCTTGGCA
CTTGATGTAATTCTCCTTGGAATTTGCCCTTTTTGAGTTTGGATCTTGGTTCATTCTCAAGCCTCAGACA
GTGGTTCAAAGTTTTTTTCTTCCATTTCAGGTGTCGTGACGTACGGCCACCATGAAAAGGCCGGCGGCCA
CGAAAAAGGCCGGCCAGGCAAAAAAGAAAAAGGACAAGAAGTACAGCATCGGCCTGGCCATCGGCACCAA
CTCTGTGGGCTGGGCCGTGATCACCGACGAGTACAAGGTGCCCAGCAAGAAATTCAAGGTGCTGGGCAAC
ACCGACCGGCACAGCATCAAGAAGAACCTGATCGGAGCCCTGCTGTTCGACAGCGGCGAAACAGCCGAGG
CCACCCGGCTGAAGAGAACCGCCAGAAGAAGATACACCAGACGGAAGAACCGGATCTGCTATCTGCAAGA
GATCTTCAGCAACGAGATGGCCAAGGTGGACGACAGCTTCTTCCACAGACTGGAAGAGTCCTTCCTGGTG
GAAGAGGATAAGAAGCACGAGCGGCACCCCATCTTCGGCAACATCGTGGACGAGGTGGCCTACCACGAGA
AGTACCCCACCATCTACCACCTGAGAAAGAAACTGGTGGACAGCACCGACAAGGCCGACCTGCGGCTGAT
CTATCTGGCCCTGGCCCACATGATCAAGTTCCGGGGCCACTTCCTGATCGAGGGCGACCTGAACCCCGAC
AACAGCGACGTGGACAAGCTGTTCATCCAGCTGGTGCAGACCTACAACCAGCTGTTCGAGGAAAACCCCA
TCAACGCCAGCGGCGTGGACGCCAAGGCCATCCTGTCTGCCAGACTGAGCAAGAGCAGACGGCTGGAAAA
TCTGATCGCCCAGCTGCCCGGCGAGAAGAAGAATGGCCTGTTCGGCAACCTGATTGCCCTGAGCCTGGGC
CTGACCCCCAACTTCAAGAGCAACTTCGACCTGGCCGAGGATGCCAAACTGCAGCTGAGCAAGGACACCT
ACGACGACGACCTGGACAACCTGCTGGCCCAGATCGGCGACCAGTACGCCGACCTGTTTCTGGCCGCCAA
GAACCTGTCCGACGCCATCCTGCTGAGCGACATCCTGAGAGTGAACACCGAGATCACCAAGGCCCCCCTG
AGCGCCTCTATGATCAAGAGATACGACGAGCACCACCAGGACCTGACCCTGCTGAAAGCTCTCGTGCGGC
AGCAGCTGCCTGAGAAGTACAAAGAGATTTTCTTCGACCAGAGCAAGAACGGCTACGCCGGCTACATTGA
CGGCGGAGCCAGCCAGGAAGAGTTCTACAAGTTCATCAAGCCCATCCTGGAAAAGATGGACGGCACCGAG
GAACTGCTCGTGAAGCTGAACAGAGAGGACCTGCTGCGGAAGCAGCGGACCTTCGACAACGGCAGCATCC
CCCACCAGATCCACCTGGGAGAGCTGCACGCCATTCTGCGGCGGCAGGAAGATTTTTACCCATTCCTGAA
GGACAACCGGGAAAAGATCGAGAAGATCCTGACCTTCCGCATCCCCTACTACGTGGGCCCTCTGGCCAGG
GGAAACAGCAGATTCGCCTGGATGACCAGAAAGAGCGAGGAAACCATCACCCCCTGGAACTTCGAGGAAG
TGGTGGACAAGGGCGCTTCCGCCCAGAGCTTCATCGAGCGGATGACCAACTTCGATAAGAACCTGCCCAA
CGAGAAGGTGCTGCCCAAGCACAGCCTGCTGTACGAGTACTTCACCGTGTATAACGAGCTGACCAAAGTG
AAATACGTGACCGAGGGAATGAGAAAGCCCGCCTTCCTGAGCGGCGAGCAGAAAAAGGCCATCGTGGACC
TGCTGTTCAAGACCAACCGGAAAGTGACCGTGAAGCAGCTGAAAGAGGACTACTTCAAGAAAATCGAGTG
CTTCGACTCCGTGGAAATCTCCGGCGTGGAAGATCGGTTCAACGCCTCCCTGGGCACATACCACGATCTG
CTGAAAATTATCAAGGACAAGGACTTCCTGGACAATGAGGAAAACGAGGACATTCTGGAAGATATCGTGC
TGACCCTGACACTGTTTGAGGACAGAGAGATGATCGAGGAACGGCTGAAAACCTATGCCCACCTGTTCGA
CGACAAAGTGATGAAGCAGCTGAAGCGGCGGAGATACACCGGCTGGGGCAGGCTGAGCCGGAAGCTGATC
AACGGCATCCGGGACAAGCAGTCCGGCAAGACAATCCTGGATTTCCTGAAGTCCGACGGCTTCGCCAACA
GAAACTTCATGCAGCTGATCCACGACGACAGCCTGACCTTTAAAGAGGACATCCAGAAAGCCCAGGTGTC
CGGCCAGGGCGATAGCCTGCACGAGCACATTGCCAATCTGGCCGGCAGCCCCGCCATTAAGAAGGGCATC
CTGCAGACAGTGAAGGTGGTGGACGAGCTCGTGAAAGTGATGGGCCGGCACAAGCCCGAGAACATCGTGA
TCGAAATGGCCAGAGAGAACCAGACCACCCAGAAGGGACAGAAGAACAGCCGCGAGAGAATGAAGCGGAT
CGAAGAGGGCATCAAAGAGCTGGGCAGCCAGATCCTGAAAGAACACCCCGTGGAAAACACCCAGCTGCAG
AACGAGAAGCTGTACCTGTACTACCTGCAGAATGGGCGGGATATGTACGTGGACCAGGAACTGGACATCA
ACCGGCTGTCCGACTACGATGTGGACCACATCGTGCCTCAGAGCTTTCTGAAGGACGACTCCATCGACAA
CAAGGTGCTGACCAGAAGCGACAAGGCCCGGGGCAAGAGCGACAACGTGCCCTCCGAAGAGGTCGTGAAG
AAGATGAAGAACTACTGGCGGCAGCTGCTGAACGCCAAGCTGATTACCCAGAGAAAGTTCGACAATCTGA
CCAAGGCCGAGAGAGGCGGCCTGAGCGAACTGGATAAGGCCGGCTTCATCAAGAGACAGCTGGTGGAAAC
CCGGCAGATCACAAAGCACGTGGCACAGATCCTGGACTCCCGGATGAACACTAAGTACGACGAGAATGAC
AAGCTGATCCGGGAAGTGAAAGTGATCACCCTGAAGTCCAAGCTGGTGTCCGATTTCCGGAAGGATTTCC
AGTTTTACAAAGTGCGCGAGATCAACAACTACCACCACGCCCACGACGCCTACCTGAACGCCGTCGTGGG
AACCGCCCTGATCAAAAAGTACCCTAAGCTGGAAAGCGAGTTCGTGTACGGCGACTACAAGGTGTACGAC
GTGCGGAAGATGATCGCCAAGAGCGAGCAGGAAATCGGCAAGGCTACCGCCAAGTACTTCTTCTACAGCA
ACATCATGAACTTTTTCAAGACCGAGATTACCCTGGCCAACGGCGAGATCCGGAAGCGGCCTCTGATCGA
GACAAACGGCGAAACCGGGGAGATCGTGTGGGATAAGGGCCGGGATTTTGCCACCGTGCGGAAAGTGCTG
AGCATGCCCCAAGTGAATATCGTGAAAAAGACCGAGGTGCAGACAGGCGGCTTCAGCAAAGAGTCTATCC
TGCCCAAGAGGAACAGCGATAAGCTGATCGCCAGAAAGAAGGACTGGGACCCTAAGAAGTACGGCGGCTT
CGACAGCCCCACCGTGGCCTATTCTGTGCTGGTGGTGGCCAAAGTGGAAAAGGGCAAGTCCAAGAAACTG
AAGAGTGTGAAAGAGCTGCTGGGGATCACCATCATGGAAAGAAGCAGCTTCGAGAAGAATCCCATCGACT
TTCTGGAAGCCAAGGGCTACAAAGAAGTGAAAAAGGACCTGATCATCAAGCTGCCTAAGTACTCCCTGTT
CGAGCTGGAAAACGGCCGGAAGAGAATGCTGGCCTCTGCCGGCGAACTGCAGAAGGGAAACGAACTGGCC
CTGCCCTCCAAATATGTGAACTTCCTGTACCTGGCCAGCCACTATGAGAAGCTGAAGGGCTCCCCCGAGG
ATAATGAGCAGAAACAGCTGTTTGTGGAACAGCACAAGCACTACCTGGACGAGATCATCGAGCAGATCAG
CGAGTTCTCCAAGAGAGTGATCCTGGCCGACGCTAATCTGGACAAAGTGCTGTCCGCCTACAACAAGCAC
CGGGATAAGCCCATCAGAGAGCAGGCCGAGAATATCATCCACCTGTTTACCCTGACCAATCTGGGAGCCC
CTGCCGCCTTCAAGTACTTTGACACCACCATCGACCGGAAGAGGTACACCAGCACCAAAGAGGTGCTGGA
CGCCACCCTGATCCACCAGAGCATCACCGGCCTGTACGAGACACGGATCGACCTGTCTCAGCTGGGAGGC
GACAGCGCTGGAGGAGGTGGAAGCGGAGGAGGAGGAAGCGGAGGAGGAGGTAGCGGACCTAAGAAAAAGA
GGAAGGTGGCGGCCGCTGGATCCATTTTCAAACCAGAAGAACTACGACAGGCACTGATGCCAACTTTGGA
GGCACTTTACCGTCAGGACCCAGAATCCCTTCCCTTTCGTCAACCTGTGGACCCTCAGCTTTTAGGAATC
CCTGATTACTTTGATATTGTGAAGAGCCCCATGGATCTTTCTACCATTAAGAGGAAGTTAGACACTGGAC
AGTATCAGGAGCCCTGGCAGTATGTCGATGATATTTGGCTTATGTTCAATAATGCCTGGTTATATAACCG
GAAAACATCACGGGTATACAAATACTGCTCCAAGCTCTCTGAGGTCTTTGAACAAGAAATTGACCCAGTG
ATGCAAAGCCTTGGATACTGTTGTGGCAGAAAGTTGGAGTTCTCTCCACAGACACTGTGTTGCTACGGCA
AACAGTTGTGCACAATACCTCGTGATGCCACTTATTACAGTTACCAGAACAGGTATCATTTCTGTGAGAA
GTGTTTCAATGAGATCCAAGGGGAGAGCGTTTCTTTGGGGGATGACCCTTCCCAGCCTCAAACTACAATA
AATAAAGAACAATTTTCCAAGAGAAAAAATGACACACTGGACCCTGAACTGTTTGTTGAATGTACGGAGT
GCGGAAGAAAGATGCATCAGATCTGTGTCCTTCACCATGAGATCATCTGGCCTGCTGGATTCGTCTGTGA
TGGCTGTTTAAAGAAAAGTGCACGAACTAGGAAAGAAAATAAGTTTTCTGCTAAAAGGTTGCCATCTACC
AGACTTGGCACCTTTCTAGAGAATCGTGTGAATGACTTTCTGAGGCGACAGAATCACCCTGAGTCAGGAG
AGGTCACTGTTAGAGTAGTTCATGCTTCTGACAAAACCGTGGAAGTAAAACCAGGCATGAAAGCAAGGTT
TGTGGACAGTGGAGAGATGGCAGAATCCTTTCCATACCGAACCAAAGCCCTCTTTGCCTTTGAAGAAATT
GATGGTGTTGACCTGTGCTTCTTTGGCATGCATGTTCAAGAGTATGGCTCTGACTGCCCTCCACCCAACC
AGAGGAGAGTATACATATCTTACCTCGATAGTGTTCATTTCTTCCGTCCTAAATGCTTGAGGACTGCAGT
CTATCATGAAATCCTAATTGGATATTTAGAATATGTCAAGAAATTAGGTTACACAACAGGGCATATTTGG
GCATGTCCACCAAGTGAGGGAGATGATTATATCTTCCATTGCCATCCTCCTGACCAGAAGATACCCAAGC
CCAAGCGACTGCAGGAATGGTACAAAAAAATGCTTGACAAGGCTGTATCAGAGCGTATTGTCCATGACTA
CAAGGATATTTTTAAACAAGCTACTGAAGATAGATTAACAAGTGCAAAGGAATTGCCTTATTTCGAGGGT
GATTTCTGGCCCAATGTTCTGGAAGAAAGCATTAAGGAACTGGAACAGGAGGAAGAAGAGAGAAAACGAG
AGGAAAACACCAGCAATGAAAGCACAGATGTGACCAAGGGAGACAGCAAAAATGCTAAAAAGAAGAATAA
TAAGAAAACCAGCAAAAATAAGAGCAGCCTGAGTAGGGGCAACAAGAAGAAACCCGGGATGCCCAATGTA
TCTAACGACCTCTCACAGAAACTATATGCCACCATGGAGAAGCATAAAGAGGTCTTCTTTGTGATCCGCC
TCATTGCTGGCCCTGCTGCCAACTCCCTGCCTCCCATTGTTGATCCTGATCCTCTCATCCCCTGCGATCT
GATGGATGGTCGGGATGCGTTTCTCACGCTGGCAAGGGACAAGCACCTGGAGTTCTCTTCACTCCGAAGA
GCCCAGTGGTCCACCATGTGCATGCTGGTGGAGCTGCACACGCAGAGCCAGGACTACCCGTACGACGTTC
CGGACTACGCTTCTGATATCTGTACAGGCAGTGGAGAGGGCAGAGGAAGTCTGCTAACATGCGGTGACGT
CGAGGAGAATCCTGGCCCAATGGCCAAGCCTTTGTCTCAAGAAGAATCCACCCTCATTGAAAGAGCAACG
GCTACAATCAACAGCATCCCCATCTCTGAAGACTACAGCGTCGCCAGCGCAGCTCTCTCTAGCGACGGCC
GCATCTTCACTGGTGTCAATGTATATCATTTTACTGGGGGACCTTGTGCAGAACTCGTGGTGCTGGGCAC
TGCTGCTGCTGCGGCAGCTGGCAACCTGACTTGTATCGTCGCGATCGGAAATGAGAACAGGGGCATCTTG
AGCCCCTGCGGACGGTGCCGACAGGTGCTTCTCGATCTGCATCCTGGGATCAAAGCCATAGTGAAGGACA
GTGATGGACAGCCGACGGCAGTTGGGATTCGTGAATTGCTGCCCTCTGGTTATGTGTGGGAGGGCTAAGA
ATTCGATATCAAGCTTATCGGTAATCAACCTCTGGATTACAAAATTTGTGAAAGATTGACTGGTATTCTT
AACTATGTTGCTCCTTTTACGCTATGTGGATACGCTGCTTTAATGCCTTTGTATCATGCTATTGCTTCCC
GTATGGCTTTCATTTTCTCCTCCTTGTATAAATCCTGGTTGCTGTCTCTTTATGAGGAGTTGTGGCCCGT
TGTCAGGCAACGTGGCGTGGTGTGCACTGTGTTTGCTGACGCAACCCCCACTGGTTGGGGCATTGCCACC
ACCTGTCAGCTCCTTTCCGGGACTTTCGCTTTCCCCCTCCCTATTGCCACGGCGGAACTCATCGCCGCCT
GCCTTGCCCGCTGCTGGACAGGGGCTCGGCTGTTGGGCACTGACAATTCCGTGGTGTTGTCGGGGAAATC
ATCGTCCTTTCCTTGGCTGCTCGCCTGTGTTGCCACCTGGATTCTGCGCGGGACGTCCTTCTGCTACGTC
CCTTCGGCCCTCAATCCAGCGGACCTTCCTTCCCGCGGCCTGCTGCCGGCTCTGCGGCCTCTTCCGCGTC
TTCGCCTTCGCCCTCAGACGAGTCGGATCTCCCTTTGGGCCGCCTCCCCGCATCGATACCGTCGACCTCG
AGACCTAGAAAAACATGGAGCAATCACAAGTAGCAATACAGCAGCTACCAATGCTGATTGTGCCTGGCTA
GAAGCACAAGAGGAGGAGGAGGTGGGTTTTCCAGTCACACCTCAGGTACCTTTAAGACCAATGACTTACA
AGGCAGCTGTAGATCTTAGCCACTTTTTAAAAGAAAAGGGGGGACTGGAAGGGCTAATTCACTCCCAACG
AAGACAAGATATCCTTGATCTGTGGATCTACCACACACAAGGCTACTTCCCTGATTGGCAGAACTACACA
CCAGGGCCAGGGATCAGATATCCACTGACCTTTGGATGGTGCTACAAGCTAGTACCAGTTGAGCAAGAGA
AGGTAGAAGAAGCCAATGAAGGAGAGAACACCCGCTTGTTACACCCTGTGAGCCTGCATGGGATGGATGA
CCCGGAGAGAGAAGTATTAGAGTGGAGGTTTGACAGCCGCCTAGCATTTCATCACATGGCCCGAGAGCTG
CATCCGGACTGTACTGGGTCTCTCTGGTTAGACCAGATCTGAGCCTGGGAGCTCTCTGGCTAACTAGGGA
ACCCACTGCTTAAGCCTCAATAAAGCTTGCCTTGAGTGCTTCAAGTAGTGTGTGCCCGTCTGTTGTGTGA
CTCTGGTAACTAGAGATCCCTCAGACCCTTTTAGTCAGTGTGGAAAATCTCTAGCAGGGCCCGTTTAAAC
CCGCTGATCAGCCTCGACTGTGCCTTCTAGTTGCCAGCCA
Features (pLannotate 1.2.2; 34 found; start..end, strand, type, name):
    206..227     +  promoter       SV40 promoter (fragment): SV40 enhancer and early promoter
    248..676     +  rep_origin     f1 ori (sequence partly withheld): f1 bacteriophage origin of replication; arrow indicates direction of (+) strand synthesis
    690..1019    +  promoter       SV40 promoter: SV40 enhancer and early promoter
   1067..1114    +  promoter       EM7 promoter: synthetic bacterial promoter&nbsp
   1133..1507    +  CDS            BleoR: antibiotic-binding protein; Sh ble from Streptoalloteichus hindustanus; confers resistance to bleomycin, phleomycin, and Zeocin™
   1517..1642    +  CDS            ble (fragment): BLE_KLEPN - Experimental evidence at protein level: Swiss-Prot protein existence level 1. Binding protein with a strong affinity to the bleomycin family of antibiotics. Binds to CL990; an antimitotic-antibiotic compound. From Klebsiella pneumoniae.
   1637..1758    +  polyA_signal   SV40 poly(A) signal: SV40 polyadenylation signal
   1829..1851    -  protein_bind   lac operator (fragment): The lac repressor binds to the lac operator to inhibit transcription in E. coli. This inhibition can be relieved by adding lactose or isopropyl-β-D-thiogalactopyranoside (IPTG). lac repressor encoded by lacI
   1855..1885    -  promoter       lac promoter: promoter for the E. coli lac operon
   1900..1921    -  protein_bind   CAP binding site: CAP binding activates transcription in the presence of cAMP. E. coli catabolite activator protein
   1934..2026    -  CDS            lacI (fragment): lac repressor; lacI; The lac repressor binds to the lac operator to inhibit transcription in E. coli. This inhibition can be relieved by adding lactose or isopropyl-β-D-thiogalactopyranoside (IPTG).
   2209..2797    -  rep_origin     ori: high-copy-number ColE1/pMB1/pBR322/pUC origin of replication
   2968..3828    -  CDS            AmpR: β-lactamase; bla; confers resistance to ampicillin, carbenicillin, and related antibiotics
   3829..3933    -  promoter       AmpR promoter: bla
   3992..4044    -  misc_feature   bom (fragment): basis of mobility region from pBR322
   4199..4578    +  enhancer       CMV enhancer: human cytomegalovirus immediate early enhancer
   4579..4778    +  promoter       CMV promoter: human cytomegalovirus (CMV) immediate early promoter
   4796..4976    +  LTR            5' LTR (truncated): truncated 5' long terminal repeat (LTR) from HIV-1
   5023..5148    +  misc_feature   HIV-1 Ψ: packaging signal of human immunodeficiency virus type 1
   5132..5495    +  CDS            HIV-1 gag (fragment): gag protein from human immunodeficiency virus 1; gag
   5641..5874    +  misc_feature   RRE: The Rev response element (RRE) of HIV-1 allows for Rev-dependent mRNA export from the nucleus to the cytoplasm.
   6251..6351    +  CDS            Rev (fragment): human immunodeficiency virus 1 (HIV-1) Rev protein; rev; enhances nuclear export of unspliced and incompletely spliced viral mRNAs
   6401..6518    +  misc_feature   cPPT/CTS: central polypurine tract and central termination sequence of HIV-1
   6575..6641    +  CDS            small t antigen (fragment): SV40 (simian virus 40) small t antigen
   6648..7826    +  promoter       EF-1α promoter: strong constitutive promoter for human elongation factor EF-1α
   7842..7889    +  CDS            nucleoplasmin NLS: bipartite nuclear localization signal from nucleoplasmin
   7889..11990   +  CDS            dCas9 (fragment): catalytically dead mutant of the Cas9 endonuclease from the Streptococcus pyogenes Type II CRISPR/Cas system RNA-guided DNA-binding protein that lacks endonuclease activity due to the D10A mutation in the RuvC catalytic domain and the N863A mutation in the HNH catalytic domain
  12081..13931   +  CDS            p300 core: catalytic histone acetyltransferase core of the human E1A-associated protein p300 (Delvecchio et al., 2013); EP300
  14037..14435   +  CDS            BSD: blasticidin S deaminase; Aspergillus terreus BSD; confers resistance to blasticidin
  14436..14457   +  misc_feature   MCS (fragment): pBluescript multiple cloning site
  14460..15048   +  misc_feature   WPRE: woodchuck hepatitis virus posttranscriptional regulatory element
  14985..15566   +  CDS            nef (fragment): NEF_HV1H2 - Experimental evidence at protein level: Swiss-Prot protein existence level 1. Extracellular Nef protein targets CD4(+) T-lymphocytes for apoptosis by interacting with CXCR4 surface receptors. From Human immunodeficiency virus type 1 group M subtype B (isolate HXB2) (HIV-1).
  15573..15753   +  LTR            5' LTR (truncated): truncated 5' long terminal repeat (LTR) from HIV-1
  15785..202     +  polyA_signal   bGH poly(A) signal (across the origin): bovine growth hormone polyadenylation signal
