[The description below was written by a language model from this plasmid's Addgene catalogue record and pLannotate feature annotations shown in this document.]
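Description:
pXPR_123 is a 15.8 kb lentiviral mammalian expression plasmid on the pXPR backbone that delivers a catalytically dead Streptococcus pyogenes Cas9 fused to the p300 histone acetyltransferase core, together with a blasticidin resistance gene. In bacteria it is maintained through a high-copy ColE1/pUC-type origin and selected with ampicillin (AmpR); an f1 origin is also present. Outside the viral region, the backbone carries an SV40/EM7-driven BleoR cassette with an SV40 polyadenylation signal.

The transfer cassette has a third-generation-style layout. A CMV enhancer/promoter replaces the U3 region upstream of a truncated HIV-1 5' LTR to drive genomic RNA production in packaging cells. It is followed by the Ψ packaging signal with a gag fragment, the RRE for Rev-dependent nuclear export, and the cPPT/CTS. Downstream, the human EF-1α promoter drives a single open reading frame that begins with a nucleoplasmin bipartite NLS. Next come dCas9 (annotated with the D10A and N863A inactivating mutations), the C-terminal p300 core, and blasticidin S deaminase. The catalogue entry says BSD is linked through a 2A peptide, although the feature table does not annotate the 2A itself. A WPRE enhances transcript expression, and the cassette ends in a truncated 3' LTR followed by a bGH polyadenylation signal.

The construct is used to make blasticidin-selectable cell lines stably expressing dCas9-p300, with guide RNAs supplied from a separate vector. The catalogue states the purpose as CRISPRi. However, the p300 acetyltransferase core is generally used as a targeted activator that deposits histone acetylation at promoters and enhancers, so that label should be treated with caution.
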