Addgene plasmid #96919: pXPR_123
Purpose: for CRISPRi, lentiviral expression of dCas9-p300 2A BlastR.
Depositing lab: John Doench & David Root. Depositing organization: Broad Institute. Publication: Orthologous CRISPR-Cas9 enzymes for combinatorial genetic screens. Najm FJ, Strand C, Donovan KF, Hegde M, Sanson KR, Vaimberg EW, Sullender ME, Hartenian E, Kalani Z, Fusi N, Listgarten J, Younger ST, Bernstein BE, Root DE, Doench JG. Nat Biotechnol. 2018 Feb;36(2):179-189. doi: 10.1038/nbt.4048. Epub 2017 Dec 18. PubMed 29251726.
Backbone
  Vector backbone: pXPR
  Vector type: Mammalian Expression, Lentiviral
  Selectable markers: Blasticidin
Growth in bacteria
  Bacterial resistance: Ampicillin, 100 μg/mL
  Growth temperature: 37°C
  Growth strain: NEB Stable
  Copy number: Unknown
Gene/Insert
  Gene/Insert name: dCas9
  Mutation: dCas9
  Promoter: EF1a
  Tag / fusion protein: p300 (C terminal on insert)
  Cloning method: Unknown
Terms and licenses: Academic/Nonprofit Terms; Industry Terms: Not Available to Industry
How to cite: pXPR_123 was a gift from John Doench & David Root (Addgene plasmid # 96919 ; http://n2t.net/addgene:96919 ; RRID:Addgene_96919)
